>Addgene plasmid #193468 | pAF0185 Cp36_attP-mCherry donor | addgene full sequence | sequence record 378316 | Addgene NGS Result
GACGTCAGGTGGCACTTTTCGGGGAAATGTGCGCGGAACCCCTATTTGTTTATTTTTCTAAATACATTCA
AATATGTATCCGCTCATGAGACAATAACCCTGATAAATGCTTCAATAATATTGAAAAAGGAAGAGTATGA
GTATTCAACATTTCCGTGTCGCCCTTATTCCCTTTTTTGCGGCATTTTGCCTTCCTGTTTTTGCTCACCC
AGAAACGCTGGTGAAAGTAAAAGATGCTGAAGATCAGTTGGGTGCACGAGTGGGTTACATCGAACTGGAT
CTCAACAGCGGTAAGATCCTTGAGAGTTTTCGCCCCGAAGAACGTTTTCCAATGATGAGCACTTTTAAAG
TTCTGCTATGTGGCGCGGTATTATCCCGTATTGACGCCGGGCAAGAGCAACTCGGTCGCCGCATACACTA
TTCTCAGAATGACTTGGTTGAGTACTCACCAGTCACAGAAAAGCATCTTACGGATGGCATGACAGTAAGA
GAATTATGCAGTGCTGCCATAACCATGAGTGATAACACTGCGGCCAACTTACTTCTGACAACGATCGGAG
GACCGAAGGAGCTAACCGCTTTTTTGCACAACATGGGGGATCATGTAACTCGCCTTGATCGTTGGGAACC
GGAGCTGAATGAAGCCATACCAAACGACGAGCGTGACACCACGATGCCTGTAGCAATGGCAACAACGTTG
CGCAAACTATTAACTGGCGAACTACTTACTCTAGCTTCCCGGCAACAATTAATAGACTGGATGGAGGCGG
ATAAAGTTGCAGGACCACTTCTGCGCTCGGCCCTTCCGGCTGGCTGGTTTATTGCTGATAAATCTGGAGC
CGGTGAGCGTGGGTCTCGCGGTATCATTGCAGCACTGGGGCCAGATGGTAAGCCCTCCCGTATCGTAGTT
ATCTACACGACGGGGAGTCAGGCAACTATGGATGAACGAAATAGACAGATCGCTGAGATAGGTGCCTCAC
TGATTAAGCATTGGTAACTGTCAGACCAAGTTTACTCATATATACTTTAGATTGATTTAAAACTTCATTT
TTAATTTAAAAGGATCTAGGTGAAGATCCTTTTTGATAATCTCATGACCAAAATCCCTTAACGTGAGTTT
TCGTTCCACTGAGCGTCAGACCCCGTAGAAAAGATCAAAGGATCTTCTTGAGATCCTTTTTTTCTGCGCG
TAATCTGCTGCTTGCAAACAAAAAAACCACCGCTACCAGCGGTGGTTTGTTTGCCGGATCAAGAGCTACC
AACTCTTTTTCCGAAGGTAACTGGCTTCAGCAGAGCGCAGATACCAAATACTGTTCTTCTAGTGTAGCCG
TAGTTAGGCCACCACTTCAAGAACTCTGTAGCACCGCCTACATACCTCGCTCTGCTAATCCTGTTACCAG
TGGCTGCTGCCAGTGGCGATAAGTCGTGTCTTACCGGGTTGGACTCAAGACGATAGTTACCGGATAAGGC
GCAGCGGTCGGGCTGAACGGGGGGTTCGTGCACACAGCCCAGCTTGGAGCGAACGACCTACACCGAACTG
AGATACCTACAGCGTGAGCTATGAGAAAGCGCCACGCTTCCCGAAGGGAGAAAGGCGGACAGGTATCCGG
TAAGCGGCAGGGTCGGAACAGGAGAGCGCACGAGGGAGCTTCCAGGGGGAAACGCCTGGTATCTTTATAG
TCCTGTCGGGTTTCGCCACCTCTGACTTGAGCGTCGATTTTTGTGATGCTCGTCAGGGGGGCGGAGCCTA
TGGAAAAACGCCAGCAACGCGGCCTTTTTACGGTTCCTGGCCTTTTGCTGGCCTTTTGCTCACATGTTCT
TTCCTGCGTTATCCCCTGATTCTGTGGATAACCGTATTACCGCCTTTGAGTGAGCTGATACCGCTCGCCG
CAGCCGAACGACCGAGCGCAGCGAGTCAGTGAGCGAGGAAGCGGAAGAGCCTTAACCGCTTTTGAATGTC
CGTCTTAGTTAATCCCTAATTGAACGCTCCAAAAGGTGACTTCCAATAGGGATTTATTCCTTTTAAAATT
AACGGCATAATCGTGCCGCCACCATGGTGAGCAAGGGCGAGGAGGATAACATGGCCATCATCAAGGAGTT
CATGCGCTTCAAGGTGCACATGGAGGGCTCCGTGAACGGCCACGAGTTCGAGATCGAGGGCGAGGGCGAG
GGCCGCCCCTACGAGGGCACCCAGACCGCCAAGCTGAAGGTGACCAAGGGTGGCCCCCTGCCCTTCGCCT
GGGACATCCTGTCCCCTCAGTTCATGTACGGCTCCAAGGCCTACGTGAAGCACCCCGCCGACATCCCCGA
CTACTTGAAGCTGTCCTTCCCCGAGGGCTTCAAGTGGGAGCGCGTGATGAACTTCGAGGACGGCGGCGTG
GTGACCGTGACCCAGGACTCCTCCCTGCAGGACGGCGAGTTCATCTACAAGGTGAAGCTGCGCGGCACCA
ACTTCCCCTCCGACGGCCCCGTAATGCAGAAGAAGACCATGGGCTGGGAGGCCTCCTCCGAGCGGATGTA
CCCCGAGGACGGCGCCCTGAAGGGCGAGATCAAGCAGAGGCTGAAGCTGAAGGACGGCGGCCACTACGAC
GCTGAGGTCAAGACCACCTACAAGGCCAAGAAGCCCGTGCAGCTGCCCGGCGCCTACAACGTCAACATCA
AGTTGGACATCACCTCCCACAACGAGGACTACACCATCGTGGAACAGTACGAACGCGCCGAGGGCCGCCA
CTCCACCGGCGGCATGGACGAGCTGTACAAGTAACTCGAGCTAGAGCTCGCTGATCAGCCTCGACTGTGC
CTTCTAGTTGCCAGCCATCTGTTGTTTGCCCCTCCCCCGTGCCTTCCTTGACCCTGGAAGGTGCCACTCC
CACTGTCCTTTCCTAATAAAATGAGGAAATTGCATCGCATTGTCTGAGTAGGTGTCATTCTATTCTGGGG
GGTGGGGTGGGGCAGGACAGCAAGGGGGAGGATTGGGAAGACAATAGCAGGCATGCTGGGGAC
Features (pLannotate 1.2.2; 5 found; start..end, strand, type, name):
     32..136     +  promoter       AmpR promoter: bla
    137..997     +  CDS            AmpR: β-lactamase; bla; confers resistance to ampicillin, carbenicillin, and related antibiotics
   1168..1756    +  rep_origin     ori: high-copy-number ColE1/pMB1/pBR322/pUC origin of replication
   2054..2761    +  CDS            mCherry: mCherry is a basic (constitutively fluorescent) red fluorescent protein published in 2004, derived from Discosoma sp.. It is reported to be a very rapidly-maturing monomer with low acid sensitivity.
   2795..3002    +  polyA_signal   bGH poly(A) signal: bovine growth hormone polyadenylation signal
