[The description below was written by a language model from this plasmid's Addgene catalogue record and pLannotate feature annotations shown in this document.]
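Description:
pAF0185 Cp36_attP-mCherry donor is a compact (about 3 kb) plasmid built on the pCB214 backbone and catalogued as a mammalian expression vector, although it is deliberately promoterless with respect to its reporter. It is propagated in E. coli through a high-copy ColE1/pUC-type origin of replication and selected with ampicillin via a β-lactamase gene driven by its native bla promoter. These two bacterial elements account for roughly the first half of the sequence.

The payload is an mCherry coding sequence, encoding a monomeric red fluorescent protein, followed by a bovine growth hormone polyadenylation signal. No eukaryotic promoter is annotated upstream of mCherry, consistent with the stated purpose. The named insert, the Cp36 attP attachment site, is not picked up by the automated annotation. An unannotated stretch of roughly 300 bp lies between the origin and the start of mCherry, which is a plausible location for it, but the record does not give its position. The species field describes material drawn from various phage and bacterial genomes.

In this type of design, the cognate large serine recombinase (here Cp36, supplied separately, since no recombinase gene is annotated on this plasmid) recombines the donor attP with a matching attB site. If that site sits downstream of a promoter in an acceptor construct or genomic landing pad, integration places mCherry under that promoter. Red fluorescence then reports successful recombination rather than the mere presence of unintegrated donor. The associated work concerns the discovery of recombinases for integrating large DNA sequences into the human genome, so this plasmid most likely serves as a readout donor for measuring Cp36 integration efficiency in human cells.
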