Addgene plasmid #193468: pAF0185 Cp36_attP-mCherry donor
Purpose: Promoterless mcherry donor for Cp36
Depositing lab: Patrick Hsu. Depositing organization: University of California, Berkeley. Publication: Systematic discovery of recombinases for efficient integration of large DNA sequences into the human genome. Durrant MG, Fanton A, Tycko J, Hinks M, Chandrasekaran SS, Perry NT, Schaepe J, Du PP, Lotfy P, Bassik MC, Bintu L, Bhatt AS, Hsu PD. Nat Biotechnol. 2022 Oct 10. pii: 10.1038/s41587-022-01494-w. doi: 10.1038/s41587-022-01494-w. PubMed 36217031.
Backbone
  Vector backbone: pCB214
  Vector type: Mammalian Expression
Growth in bacteria
  Bacterial resistance: Ampicillin, 100 μg/mL
  Growth temperature: 37°C
  Growth strain: NEB Stable
  Copy number: High Copy
Gene/Insert
  Gene/Insert name: Cp36_attP
  Species: sourced from various phage and bacterial genomes, human codon-optomized
  Cloning method: Restriction Enzyme; 5′ cloning site Unknown (unknown if destroyed)
Terms and licenses: Academic/Nonprofit Terms; Industry Terms: Not Available to Industry
How to cite: pAF0185 Cp36_attP-mCherry donor was a gift from Patrick Hsu (Addgene plasmid # 193468 ; http://n2t.net/addgene:193468 ; RRID:Addgene_193468)
